Addgene plasmid #111184: pLXI_TRC403 LacZ
Purpose: Control inducible vector with LacZ (V5 tagged)
Depositing lab: William Hahn. Depositing organization: Dana-Farber Cancer Institute. Publication: Renal medullary carcinomas depend upon SMARCB1 loss and are sensitive to proteasome inhibition. Hong AL, Tseng YY, Wala JA, Kim WJ, Kynnap BD, Doshi MB, Kugener G, Sandoval GJ, Howard TP, Li J, Yang X, Tillgren M, Ghandi M, Sayeed A, Deasy R, Ward A, McSteen B, Labella KM, Keskula P, Tracy A, Connor C, Clinton CM, Church AJ, Crompton BD, Janeway KA, Van Hare B, Sandak D, Gjoerup O, Bandopadhayay P, Clemons PA, Schreiber SL, Root DE, Gokhale PC, Chi SN, Mullen EA, Roberts CW, Kadoch C, Beroukhim R, Ligon KL, Boehm JS, Hahn WC. Elife. 2019 Mar 12;8. pii: 44161. doi: 10.7554/eLife.44161. PubMed 30860482.
Backbone
  Vector backbone: pLXI_TRC403
  Backbone manufacturer: Broad Institute
  Backbone size w/o insert (bp): 9396
  Total vector size (bp): 12471
  Vector type: Lentiviral
  Selectable markers: Puromycin
Growth in bacteria
  Bacterial resistance: Ampicillin, 100 μg/mL
  Growth temperature: 30°C
  Growth strain: NEB Stable
  Copy number: Low Copy
Gene/Insert
  Gene/Insert name: lacZ
  Species: E. coli
  Promoter: TRE
  Tag / fusion protein: V5 (C terminal on insert); V5 (C terminal on backbone)
  Cloning method: Gateway Cloning
  Sequencing primers: 5′ TCGAGGTAGGCGTGTACGGTG; 3′ GACGTGAAGAATGTGCGAGAC
Terms and licenses: Academic/Nonprofit Terms; Industry Terms: Not Available to Industry
How to cite: pLXI_TRC403 LacZ was a gift from William Hahn (Addgene plasmid # 111184 ; http://n2t.net/addgene:111184 ; RRID:Addgene_111184)
