[The description below was written by a language model from this plasmid's Addgene catalogue record and pLannotate feature annotations shown in this document.]
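Description:
pLXI_TRC403 LacZ is a doxycycline-inducible, third-generation-style lentiviral expression plasmid carrying E. coli lacZ as a control open reading frame, built on the pLXI_TRC403 all-in-one inducible backbone. It is maintained in bacteria under ampicillin selection (AmpR with its bla promoter). The annotated origin is of the ColE1/pUC type, although the catalogue entry lists the plasmid as low copy. The viral framework comprises an RSV promoter driving a truncated HIV-1 5' LTR, the Ψ packaging signal with a gag fragment, RRE, cPPT/CTS, a WPRE and a self-inactivating ΔU3 3' LTR, followed by an SV40 poly(A) signal and SV40 origin. Packaging functions must therefore be supplied in trans, and the integrated provirus lacks LTR promoter activity.

Within the provirus, a tight TRE promoter (seven tet operators upstream of a minimal CMV promoter) drives lacZ, which was introduced by Gateway recombination and is flanked by attB1 and attB2 sites. A backbone-encoded V5 epitope lies downstream of attB2, giving a C-terminally V5-tagged β-galactosidase. A separate human PGK promoter drives puromycin N-acetyltransferase followed by the reverse tetracycline transactivator rtTA3. The element linking these two coding sequences is not annotated. Transduced cells can thus be selected with puromycin and constitutively produce the transactivator, which switches on the TRE-driven insert only when doxycycline is present.

The stated purpose is a control vector for inducible expression experiments, providing an irrelevant V5-tagged protein alongside constructs expressing genes of interest. The sequenced record is 10,948 nt, shorter than the 12,471 bp total listed in the catalogue, a discrepancy the record does not explain.
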