Features (pLannotate 1.2.2; 31 found; start..end, strand, type, name):
     25..339     +  promoter       tight TRE promoter: Tet-responsive promoter PTight, consisting of seven tet operator sequences followed by the minimal CMV promoter
    361..378     +  protein_bind   attB1 (fragment): mutant version of attB; core recombination site for the Gateway® BP reaction BP Clonase™
    399..3443    +  CDS            lacZ: β-galactosidase; lacZ
   3463..3487    -  protein_bind   attB2: mutant version of attB; recombination site for the Gateway® BP reaction BP Clonase™
   3540..3581    +  CDS            V5 tag: epitope tag from simian virus 5
   3598..3615    -  protein_bind   attB2 (fragment): mutant version of attB; core recombination site for the Gateway® BP reaction BP Clonase™
   3675..3693    +  CDS            9xHis (fragment): 9xHis affinity tag
   3703..4213    +  promoter       hPGK promoter: human phosphoglycerate kinase 1 promoter
   4223..4819    +  CDS            PuroR (fragment): puromycin N-acetyltransferase; pac from Streptomyces; confers resistance to puromycin
   4874..5571    +  CDS            rtTA3 (fragment): reverse tetracycline transactivator 3 activates expression from Tet-responsive promoters in the presence of doxycycline
   5501..5611    +  CDS            VP48: 3 tandem repeats of the minimal activation domain of herpes simplex virus VP16 (Cheng et al., 2013)
   5647..6195    +  misc_feature   WPRE (fragment): woodchuck hepatitis virus posttranscriptional regulatory element
   6221..6292    +  CDS            nef (fragment): NEF_HV1Z2 - Experimental evidence at protein level: Swiss-Prot protein existence level 1. Extracellular Nef protein targets CD4(+) T-lymphocytes for apoptosis by interacting with CXCR4 surface receptors. From Human immunodeficiency virus type 1 group M subtype D (isolate Z2/CDC-Z34) (HIV-1).
   6294..6527    +  LTR            3' LTR (ΔU3): self-inactivating 3' long terminal repeat (LTR) from HIV-1
   6599..6720    +  polyA_signal   SV40 poly(A) signal: SV40 polyadenylation signal
   6760..6895    +  rep_origin     SV40 ori: SV40 origin of replication
   6903..6966    +  promoter       AmpR promoter: bla
   6967..7827    +  CDS            AmpR: β-lactamase; bla; confers resistance to ampicillin, carbenicillin, and related antibiotics
   7998..8586    +  rep_origin     ori: high-copy-number ColE1/pMB1/pBR322/pUC origin of replication
   8769..8861    +  CDS            lacI (fragment): lac repressor; lacI; The lac repressor binds to the lac operator to inhibit transcription in E. coli. This inhibition can be relieved by adding lactose or isopropyl-β-D-thiogalactopyranoside (IPTG).
   8874..8895    +  protein_bind   CAP binding site: CAP binding activates transcription in the presence of cAMP. E. coli catabolite activator protein
   8910..8940    +  promoter       lac promoter: promoter for the E. coli lac operon
   8944..8966    +  protein_bind   lac operator (fragment): The lac repressor binds to the lac operator to inhibit transcription in E. coli. This inhibition can be relieved by adding lactose or isopropyl-β-D-thiogalactopyranoside (IPTG). lac repressor encoded by lacI
   9009..9027    +  promoter       T3 promoter: promoter for bacteriophage T3 RNA polymerase
   9055..9281    +  promoter       RSV promoter: Rous sarcoma virus enhancer/promoter
   9282..9462    +  LTR            5' LTR (truncated): truncated 5' long terminal repeat (LTR) from HIV-1
   9509..9634    +  misc_feature   HIV-1 Ψ: packaging signal of human immunodeficiency virus type 1
   9618..9981    +  CDS            HIV-1 gag (fragment): gag protein from human immunodeficiency virus 1; gag
  10127..10360   +  misc_feature   RRE: The Rev response element (RRE) of HIV-1 allows for Rev-dependent mRNA export from the nucleus to the cytoplasm.
  10737..10761   +  CDS            Rev (fragment): human immunodeficiency virus 1 (HIV-1) Rev protein; rev; enhances nuclear export of unspliced and incompletely spliced viral mRNAs
  10802..10919   +  misc_feature   cPPT/CTS: central polypurine tract and central termination sequence of HIV-1
>Addgene plasmid #111184 | pLXI_TRC403 LacZ | addgene full sequence | sequence record 225109 | Addgene NGS Result
ACTTTGGCCGCGAATCGATATGTCGAGTTTACTCCCTATCAGTGATAGAGAACGTATGTCGAGTTTACTC
CCTATCAGTGATAGAGAACGATGTCGAGTTTACTCCCTATCAGTGATAGAGAACGTATGTCGAGTTTACT
CCCTATCAGTGATAGAGAACGTATGTCGAGTTTACTCCCTATCAGTGATAGAGAACGTATGTCGAGTTTA
TCCCTATCAGTGATAGAGAACGTATGTCGAGTTTACTCCCTATCAGTGATAGAGAACGTATGTCGAGGTA
GGCGTGTACGGTGGGAGGCCTATATAAGCAGAGCTCGTTTAGTGAACCGTCAGATCGCCTGGAGAATTGG
CTAGCATCAACAAGTTTGTACAAAAAAGTTGGCACCATGATAGATCCCGTCGTTTTACAACGTCGTGACT
GGGAAAACCCTGGCGTTACCCAACTTAATCGCCTTGCAGCACATCCCCCTTTCGCCAGCTGGCGTAATAG
CGAAGAGGCCCGCACCGATCGCCCTTCCCAACAGTTGCGCAGCCTGAATGGCGAATGGCGCTTTGCCTGG
TTTCCGGCACCAGAAGCGGTGCCGGAAAGCTGGCTGGAGTGCGATCTTCCTGAGGCCGATACTGTCGTCG
TCCCCTCAAACTGGCAGATGCACGGTTACGATGCGCCCATCTACACCAACGTGACCTATCCCATTACGGT
CAATCCGCCGTTTGTTCCCACGGAGAATCCGACGGGTTGTTACTCGCTCACATTTAATGTTGATGAAAGC
TGGCTACAGGAAGGCCAGACGCGAATTATTTTTGATGGCGTTAACTCGGCGTTTCATCTGTGGTGCAACG
GGCGCTGGGTCGGTTACGGCCAGGACAGTCGTTTGCCGTCTGAATTTGACCTGAGCGCATTTTTACGCGC
CGGAGAAAACCGCCTCGCGGTGATGGTGCTGCGCTGGAGTGACGGCAGTTATCTGGAAGATCAGGATATG
TGGCGGATGAGCGGCATTTTCCGTGACGTCTCGTTGCTGCATAAACCGACTACACAAATCAGCGATTTCC
ATGTTGCCACTCGCTTTAATGATGATTTCAGCCGCGCTGTACTGGAGGCTGAAGTTCAGATGTGCGGCGA
GTTGCGTGACTACCTACGGGTAACAGTTTCTTTATGGCAGGGTGAAACGCAGGTCGCCAGCGGCACCGCG
CCTTTCGGCGGTGAAATTATCGATGAGCGTGGTGGTTATGCCGATCGCGTCACACTACGTCTGAACGTCG
AAAACCCGAAACTGTGGAGCGCCGAAATCCCGAATCTCTATCGTGCGGTGGTTGAACTGCACACCGCCGA
CGGCACGCTGATTGAAGCAGAAGCCTGCGATGTCGGTTTCCGCGAGGTGCGGATTGAAAATGGTCTGCTG
CTGCTGAACGGCAAGCCGTTGCTGATTCGAGGCGTTAACCGTCACGAGCATCATCCTCTGCATGGTCAGG
TCATGGATGAGCAGACGATGGTGCAGGATATCCTGCTGATGAAGCAGAACAACTTTAACGCCGTGCGCTG
TTCGCATTATCCGAACCATCCGCTGTGGTACACGCTGTGCGACCGCTACGGCCTGTATGTGGTGGATGAA
GCCAATATTGAAACCCACGGCATGGTGCCAATGAATCGTCTGACCGATGATCCGCGCTGGCTACCGGCGA
TGAGCGAACGCGTAACGCGAATGGTGCAGCGCGATCGTAATCACCCGAGTGTGATCATCTGGTCGCTGGG
GAATGAATCAGGCCACGGCGCTAATCACGACGCGCTGTATCGCTGGATCAAATCTGTCGATCCTTCCCGC
CCGGTGCAGTATGAAGGCGGCGGAGCCGACACCACGGCCACCGATATTATTTGCCCGATGTACGCGCGCG
TGGATGAAGACCAGCCCTTCCCGGCTGTGCCGAAATGGTCCATCAAAAAATGGCTTTCGCTACCTGGAGA
GACGCGCCCGCTGATCCTTTGCGAATACGCCCACGCGATGGGTAACAGTCTTGGCGGTTTCGCTAAATAC
TGGCAGGCGTTTCGTCAGTATCCCCGTTTACAGGGCGGCTTCGTCTGGGACTGGGTGGATCAGTCGCTGA
TTAAATATGATGAAAACGGCAACCCGTGGTCGGCTTACGGCGGTGATTTTGGCGATACGCCGAACGATCG
CCAGTTCTGTATGAACGGTCTGGTCTTTGCCGACCGCACGCCGCATCCAGCGCTGACGGAAGCAAAACAC
CAGCAGCAGTTTTTCCAGTTCCGTTTATCCGGGCAAACCATCGAAGTGACCAGCGAATACCTGTTCCGTC
ATAGCGATAACGAGCTCCTGCACTGGATGGTGGCGCTGGATGGTAAGCCGCTGGCAAGCGGTGAAGTGCC
TCTGGATGTCGCTCCACAAGGTAAACAGTTGATTGAACTGCCTGAACTACCGCAGCCGGAGAGCGCCGGG
CAACTCTGGCTCACAGTACGCGTAGTGCAACCGAACGCGACCGCATGGTCAGAAGCCGGCCACATCAGCG
CCTGGCAGCAGTGGCGTCTGGCGGAAAACCTCAGTGTGACGCTCCCCGCCGCGTCCCACGCCATCCCGCA
TCTGACCACCAGCGAAATGGATTTTTGCATCGAGCTGGGTAATAAGCGTTGGCAATTTAACCGCCAGTCA
GGCTTTCTTTCACAGATGTGGATTGGCGATAAAAAACAACTGCTGACGCCGCTGCGCGATCAGTTCACCC
GTGCACCGCTGGATAACGACATTGGCGTAAGTGAAGCGACCCGCATTGACCCTAACGCCTGGGTCGAACG
CTGGAAGGCGGCGGGCCATTACCAGGCCGAAGCAGCGTTGTTGCAGTGCACGGCAGATACACTTGCTGAC
GCGGTGCTGATTACGACCGCTCACGCGTGGCAGCATCAGGGGAAAACCTTATTTATCAGCCGGAAAACCT
ACCGGATTGATGGTAGTGGTCAAATGGCGATTACCGTTGATGTTGAAGTGGCGAGCGATACACCGCATCC
GGCGCGGATTGGCCTGAACTGCCAGCTGGCGCAGGTAGCAGAGCGGGTAAACTGGCTCGGATTAGGGCCG
CAAGAAAACTATCCCGACCGCCTTACTGCCGCCTGTTTTGACCGCTGGGATCTGCCATTGTCAGACATGT
ATACCCCGTACGTCTTCCCGAGCGAAAACGGTCTGCGCTGCGGGACGCGCGAATTGAATTATGGCCCACA
CCAGTGGCGCGGCGACTTCCAGTTCAACATCAGCCGCTACAGTCAACAGCAACTGATGGAAACCAGCCAT
CGCCATCTGCTGCACGCGGAAGAAGGCACATGGCTGAATATCGACGGTTTCCATATGGGGATTGGTGGAG
ACGACTCCTGGAGCCCGTCAGTATCGGCGGAATTACAGCTGAGCGCCGGTCGCTACCATTACCAGTTGGT
CTGGTGTCAAAAAACTAAGGGTGGGCGCGCCGACCCAGCTTTCTTGTACAAAGTGGTTGATATCCAGCAC
AGTGGCGGCCGCTCGAGTCTAGAGGGCCCGCGGTTCGAAGGTAAGCCTATCCCTAACCCTCTCCTCGGTC
TCGATTCTACGCGTACCGGTTTGCCAACTTTCTTGTACAAAGTGGTTGCAGGAAAGCCAATCCCAAACCC
ACTCCTAGGTCTCGACAGTACAGCATAGACCGGTCCACCACCACCACCACCACTAAGGATCCGGGGTTGG
GGTTGCGCCTTTTCCAAGGCAGCCCTGGGTTTGCGCAGGGACGCGGCTGCTCTGGGCGTGGTTCCGGGAA
ACGCAGCGGCGCCGACCCTGGGTCTCGCACATTCTTCACGTCCGTTCGCAGCGTCACCCGGATCTTCGCC
GCTACCCTTGTGGGCCCCCCGGCGACGCTTCCTGCTCCGCCCCTAAGTCGGGAAGGTTCCTTGCGGTTCG
CGGCGTGCCGGACGTGACAAACGGAAGCCGCACGTCTCACTAGTACCCTCGCAGACGGACAGCGCCAGGG
AGCAATGGCAGCGCGCCGACCGCGATGGGCTGTGGCCAATAGCGGCTGCTCAGCAGGGCGCGCCGAGAGC
AGCGGCCGGGAAGGGGCGGTGCGGGAGGCGGGGTGTGGGGCGGTAGTGTGGGCCCTGTTCCTGCCCGCGC
GGTGTTCCGCATTCTGCAAGCCTCCGGAGCGCACGTCGGCAGTCGGCTCCCTCGTTGACCGAATCACCGA
CCTCTCTCCCCAGCAATTCACCATGACCGAGTACAAGCCCACGGTGCGCCTCGCCACCCGCGACGACGTC
CCCAGGGCCGTACGCACCCTCGCCGCCGCGTTCGCCGACTACCCCGCCACGCGCCACACCGTCGATCCGG
ACCGCCACATCGAGCGGGTCACCGAGCTGCAAGAACTCTTCCTCACGCGCGTCGGGCTCGACATCGGCAA
GGTGTGGGTCGCGGACGACGGCGCCGCGGTGGCGGTCTGGACCACGCCGGAGAGCGTCGAAGCGGGGGCG
GTGTTCGCCGAGATCGGCCCGCGCATGGCCGAGTTGAGCGGTTCCCGGCTGGCCGCGCAGCAACAGATGG
AAGGCCTCCTGGCGCCGCACCGGCCCAAGGAGCCCGCGTGGTTCCTGGCCACCGTCGGCGTCTCGCCCGA
CCACCAGGGCAAGGGTCTGGGCAGCGCCGTCGTGCTCCCCGGAGTGGAGGCGGCCGAGCGCGCCGGGGTG
CCCGCCTTCCTGGAGACCTCCGCGCCCCGCAACCTCCCCTTCTACGAGCGGCTCGGCTTCACCGTCACCG
CCGACGTCGAGGTGCCCGAAGGACCGCGCACCTGGTGCATGACCCGCAAGCCCGGTGCCGAAGGTAGAGG
TTCTCTCCTCACTTGTGGTGATGTTGAAGAAAACCCTGGTCCAATGTCTAGACTGGACAAGAGCAAAGTC
ATAAACGGAGCTCTGGAATTACTCAATGGTGTCGGTATCGAAGGCCTGACGACAAGGAAACTCGCTCAAA
AGCTGGGAGTTGAGCAGCCTACCCTGTACTGGCACGTGAAGAACAAGCGGGCCCTGCTCGATGCCCTGCC
AATCGAGATGCTGGACAGGCATCATACCCACTTCTGCCCCCTGGAAGGCGAGTCATGGCAAGACTTTCTG
CGGAACAACGCCAAGTCATACCGCTGTGCTCTCCTCTCACATCGCGACGGGGCTAAAGTGCATCTCGGCA
CCCGCCCAACAGAGAAACAGTACGAAACCCTGGAAAATCAGCTCGCGTTCCTGTGTCAGCAAGGCTTCTC
CCTGGAGAACGCACTGTACGCTCTGTCCGCCGTGGGCCACTTTACACTGGGCTGCGTATTGGAGGAACAG
GAGCATCAAGTAGCAAAAGAGGAAAGAGAGACACCTACCACCGATTCTATGCCCCCACTTCTGAGACAAG
CAATTGAGCTGTTCGACCGGCAGGGAGCCGAACCTGCCTTCCTTTTCGGCCTGGAACTAATCATATGTGG
CCTGGAGAAACAGCTAAAGTGCGAAAGCGGCGGGCCGACCGACGCCCTTGACGATTTTGACTTAGACATG
CTCCCAGCCGATGCCCTTGACGACTTTGACCTTGATATGCTGCCTGCTGACGCTCTTGACGATTTTGACC
TTGACATGCTCCCCGGGTAACTAAGTAAGGATCGATCCAAGATATCGTATTCTTAACTATGTTGCTCCTT
TTACGCTATGTGGATACGCTGCTTTAATGCCTTTGTATCATGCTATTGCTTCCCGTATGGCTTTCATTTT
CTCCTCCTTGTATAAATCCTGGTTGCTGTCTCTTTATGAGGAGTTGTGGCCCGTTGTCAGGCAACGTGGC
GTGGTGTGCACTGTGTTTGCTGACGCAACCCCCACTGGTTGGGGCATTGCCACCACCTGTCAGCTCCTTT
CCGGGACTTTCGCTTTCCCCCTCCCTATTGCCACGGCGGAACTCATCGCCGCCTGCCTTGCCCGCTGCTG
GACAGGGGCTCGGCTGTTGGGCACTGACAATTCCGTGGTGTTGTCGGGGAAGCTGACGTCCTTTCCATGG
CTGCTCGCCTGTGTTGCCACCTGGATTCTGCGCGGGACGTCCTTCTGCTACGTCCCTTCGGCCCTCAATC
CAGCGGACCTTCCTTCCCGCGGCCTGCTGCCGGCTCTGCGGCCTCTTCCGCGTCTTCGCCTTCGCCCTCA
GACGAGTCGGATCTCCCTTTGGGCCGCCTCCCCGCCTGTTTCGCCTCGGCGTCCGGACTAGAGGTACCTT
TAAGACCAATGACTTACAAGGCAGCTGTAGATCTTAGCCACTTTTTAAAAGAAAAGGGGGGACTGGAAGG
GCTAATTCACTCCCAACGAAGACAAGATCTGCTTTTTGCTTGTACTGGGTCTCTCTGGTTAGACCAGATC
TGAGCCTGGGAGCTCTCTGGCTAACTAGGGAACCCACTGCTTAAGCCTCAATAAAGCTTGCCTTGAGTGC
TTCAAGTAGTGTGTGCCCGTCTGTTGTGTGACTCTGGTAACTAGAGATCCCTCAGACCCTTTTAGTCAGT
GTGGAAAATCTCTAGCAGTAGTAGTTCATGTCATCTTATTATTCAGTATTTATAACTTGCAAAGAAATGA
ATATCAGAGAGTGAGAGGAACTTGTTTATTGCAGCTTATAATGGTTACAAATAAAGCAATAGCATCACAA
ATTTCACAAATAAAGCATTTTTTTCACTGCATTCTAGTTGTGGTTTGTCCAAACTCATCAATGTATCTTA
TCATGTCTGGCTCTAGCTATCCCGCCCCTAACTCCGCCCATCCCGCCCCTAACTCCGCCCAGTTCCGCCC
ATTCTCCGCCCCATGGCTGACTAATTTTTTTTATTTATGCAGAGGCCGAGGCCGCCTCGGCCTCTGAGCT
ATTCCAGAAGTAGTGAGGAGGCTTTTTTGGAGGCCTTTCAAATATGTATCCGCTCATGAGACAATAACCC
TGATAAATGCTTCAATAATATTGAAAAAGGAAGAGTATGAGTATTCAACATTTCCGTGTCGCCCTTATTC
CCTTTTTTGCGGCATTTTGCCTTCCTGTTTTTGCTCACCCAGAAACGCTGGTGAAAGTAAAAGATGCTGA
AGATCAGTTGGGTGCACGAGTGGGTTACATCGAACTGGATCTCAACAGCGGTAAGATCCTTGAGAGTTTT
CGCCCCGAAGAACGTTTTCCAATGATGAGCACTTTTAAAGTTCTGCTATGTGGCGCGGTATTATCCCGTA
TTGACGCCGGGCAAGAGCAACTCGGTCGCCGCATACACTATTCTCAGAATGACTTGGTTGAGTACTCACC
AGTCACAGAAAAGCATCTTACGGATGGCATGACAGTAAGAGAATTATGCAGTGCTGCCATAACCATGAGT
GATAACACTGCGGCCAACTTACTTCTGACAACGATCGGAGGACCGAAGGAGCTAACCGCTTTTTTGCACA
ACATGGGGGATCATGTAACTCGCCTTGATCGTTGGGAACCGGAGCTGAATGAAGCCATACCAAACGACGA
GCGTGACACCACGATGCCTGTAGCAATGGCAACAACGTTGCGCAAACTATTAACTGGCGAACTACTTACT
CTAGCTTCCCGGCAACAATTAATAGACTGGATGGAGGCGGATAAAGTTGCAGGACCACTTCTGCGCTCGG
CCCTTCCGGCTGGCTGGTTTATTGCTGATAAATCTGGAGCCGGTGAGCGTGGGTCTCGCGGTATCATTGC
AGCACTGGGGCCAGATGGTAAGCCCTCCCGTATCGTAGTTATCTACACGACGGGGAGTCAGGCAACTATG
GATGAACGAAATAGACAGATCGCTGAGATAGGTGCCTCACTGATTAAGCATTGGTAACTGTCAGACCAAG
TTTACTCATATATACTTTAGATTGATTTAAAACTTCATTTTTAATTTAAAAGGATCTAGGTGAAGATCCT
TTTTGATAATCTCATGACCAAAATCCCTTAACGTGAGTTTTCGTTCCACTGAGCGTCAGACCCCGTAGAA
AAGATCAAAGGATCTTCTTGAGATCCTTTTTTTCTGCGCGTAATCTGCTGCTTGCAAACAAAAAAACCAC
CGCTACCAGCGGTGGTTTGTTTGCCGGATCAAGAGCTACCAACTCTTTTTCCGAAGGTAACTGGCTTCAG
CAGAGCGCAGATACCAAATACTGTTCTTCTAGTGTAGCCGTAGTTAGGCCACCACTTCAAGAACTCTGTA
GCACCGCCTACATACCTCGCTCTGCTAATCCTGTTACCAGTGGCTGCTGCCAGTGGCGATAAGTCGTGTC
TTACCGGGTTGGACTCAAGACGATAGTTACCGGATAAGGCGCAGCGGTCGGGCTGAACGGGGGGTTCGTG
CACACAGCCCAGCTTGGAGCGAACGACCTACACCGAACTGAGATACCTACAGCGTGAGCTATGAGAAAGC
GCCACGCTTCCCGAAGGGAGAAAGGCGGACAGGTATCCGGTAAGCGGCAGGGTCGGAACAGGAGAGCGCA
CGAGGGAGCTTCCAGGGGGAAACGCCTGGTATCTTTATAGTCCTGTCGGGTTTCGCCACCTCTGACTTGA
GCGTCGATTTTTGTGATGCTCGTCAGGGGGGCGGAGCCTATGGAAAAACGCCAGCAACGCGGCCTTTTTA
CGGTTCCTGGCCTTTTGCTGGCCTTTTGCTCACATGTTCTTTCCTGCGTTATCCCCTGATTCTGTGGATA
ACCGTATTACCGCCTTTGAGTGAGCTGATACCGCTCGCCGCAGCCGAACGACCGAGCGCAGCGAGTCAGT
GAGCGAGGAAGCGGAAGAGCGCCCAATACGCAAACCGCCTCTCCCCGCGCGTTGGCCGATTCATTAATGC
AGCTGGCACGACAGGTTTCCCGACTGGAAAGCGGGCAGTGAGCGCAACGCAATTAATGTGAGTTAGCTCA
CTCATTAGGCACCCCAGGCTTTACACTTTATGCTTCCGGCTCGTATGTTGTGTGGAATTGTGAGCGGATA
ACAATTTCACACAGGAAACAGCTATGACCATGATTACGCCAAGCGCGCAATTAACCCTCACTAAAGGGAA
CAAAAGCTGGAGCTGCAAGCTTAATGTAGTCTTATGCAATACTCTTGTAGTCTTGCAACATGGTAACGAT
GAGTTAGCAACATGCCTTACAAGGAGAGAAAAAGCACCGTGCATGCCGATTGGTGGAAGTAAGGTGGTAC
GATCGTGCCTTATTAGGAAGGCAACAGACGGGTCTGACATGGATTGGACGAACCACTGAATTGCCGCATT
GCAGAGATATTGTATTTAAGTGCCTAGCTCGATACATAAACGGGTCTCTCTGGTTAGACCAGATCTGAGC
CTGGGAGCTCTCTGGCTAACTAGGGAACCCACTGCTTAAGCCTCAATAAAGCTTGCCTTGAGTGCTTCAA
GTAGTGTGTGCCCGTCTGTTGTGTGACTCTGGTAACTAGAGATCCCTCAGACCCTTTTAGTCAGTGTGGA
AAATCTCTAGCAGTGGCGCCCGAACAGGGACTTGAAAGCGAAAGGGAAACCAGAGGAGCTCTCTCGACGC
AGGACTCGGCTTGCTGAAGCGCGCACGGCAAGAGGCGAGGGGCGGCGACTGGTGAGTACGCCAAAAATTT
TGACTAGCGGAGGCTAGAAGGAGAGAGATGGGTGCGAGAGCGTCAGTATTAAGCGGGGGAGAATTAGATC
GCGATGGGAAAAAATTCGGTTAAGGCCAGGGGGAAAGAAAAAATATAAATTAAAACATATAGTATGGGCA
AGCAGGGAGCTAGAACGATTCGCAGTTAATCCTGGCCTGTTAGAAACATCAGAAGGCTGTAGACAAATAC
TGGGACAGCTACAACCATCCCTTCAGACAGGATCAGAAGAACTTAGATCATTATATAATACAGTAGCAAC
CCTCTATTGTGTGCATCAAAGGATAGAGATAAAAGACACCAAGGAAGCTTTAGACAAGATAGAGGAAGAG
CAAAACAAAAGTAAGACCACCGCACAGCAAGCGGCCGCTGATCTTCAGACCTGGAGGAGGAGATATGAGG
GACAATTGGAGAAGTGAATTATATAAATATAAAGTAGTAAAAATTGAACCATTAGGAGTAGCACCCACCA
AGGCAAAGAGAAGAGTGGTGCAGAGAGAAAAAAGAGCAGTGGGAATAGGAGCTTTGTTCCTTGGGTTCTT
GGGAGCAGCAGGAAGCACTATGGGCGCAGCGTCAATGACGCTGACGGTACAGGCCAGACAATTATTGTCT
GGTATAGTGCAGCAGCAGAACAATTTGCTGAGGGCTATTGAGGCGCAACAGCATCTGTTGCAACTCACAG
TCTGGGGCATCAAGCAGCTCCAGGCAAGAATCCTGGCTGTGGAAAGATACCTAAAGGATCAACAGCTCCT
GGGGATTTGGGGTTGCTCTGGAAAACTCATTTGCACCACTGCTGTGCCTTGGAATGCTAGTTGGAGTAAT
AAATCTCTGGAACAGATTTGGAATCACACGACCTGGATGGAGTGGGACAGAGAAATTAACAATTACACAA
GCTTAATACACTCCTTAATTGAAGAATCGCAAAACCAGCAAGAAAAGAATGAACAAGAATTATTGGAATT
AGATAAATGGGCAAGTTTGTGGAATTGGTTTAACATAACAAATTGGCTGTGGTATATAAAATTATTCATA
ATGATAGTAGGAGGCTTGGTAGGTTTAAGAATAGTTTTTGCTGTACTTTCTATAGTGAATAGAGTTAGGC
AGGGATATTCACCATTATCGTTTCAGACCCACCTCCCAACCCCGAGGGGACAATTCTCGACCTCGAGACA
AATGGCAGTATTCATCCACAATTTTAAAAGAAAAGGGGGGATTGGGGGGTACAGTGCAGGGGAAAGAATA
GTAGACATAATAGCAACAGACATACAAACTAAAGAATTACAAAAACAAATTACAAAAATTCAAAATTTTC
GGGTTTATTACAGGGACAGCAGAGATCC
